>Addgene plasmid #34299 | KHBD00145 | depositor partial sequence | sequence record 40866 | KHBD00145 sequence 1284 bps
ATGTTCGACGAGCCCATAATCTCCAGCTTCGTTTTTACCAACGAGGAGACCACGCAGACATTCCACCACC
AGTGGTTTTCCCAGGGCCAGTTACACGAATGTGCCACCTGCTACAGCTCCATCGACGCAGATGAGCCGCC
CTCCCAGCATTGGCTGCGGGGAGGAGAAGCATCACAGGGCTTGCATCTTACCAAGCAACAGCAGGCCGTT
ATGGATATTATCGAGGCCCGCCAGATCGAGACTTTCTTCTTCTGCGACGAGAGTTCCAAGGACAAGCTGG
AACACTTCATGGGCGAGACCTGTGCGAGGGGAATCCCCGAGCTTCTCCGCTGGATGTTCCAGAACAACAC
CGTGGCCGTGGAGTTCAATCTGGCCTGCTACGTGAACGCCATGGACCAGGTGTTGATCTTTCAGAGCGGC
TCGCTGAGGGCGGACCACCACTACGACGTAGACGAATCCGTGGGCGTGGTCTACGAGATGCTTATGCAGA
GGATTGAAAACTACCTCAACTGCAGCAGCGAGTACGGCATGGCAGAGTGCAGCATCACCAGATTGAAAGT
ACAGGTGAAGAGGATTAGGGTGGAGGCGGACGGTCAGTCAGCGGACTCGTCCGTCTTCGCCCTACCCCTG
CAGCTTCAGGAGGAGGAGGGCCTGACCGCCACTACCGGCTGCTCCACCAGCGAGGCAGAGCTTGCCAGTC
TGCGCTCCGCCTACCTGAAGCACTTCCGCGAGTGCAACGGCTACTTCCCGCCCAACATGCGCGTCAATCT
CTACGGACTGCAGCAGTGCAAGACCACCAAGGAGCTGTATGTGGTGCCCTATCATATCAGCGAAACCCTC
CAGCAGCTGCCCAACAAGAACTTCCTCATCCTGAACAATATCATGGGCCAATTCCAGCGGCTCCACGAGC
TCTCCACCCCCGTCAATTCCATCGAAAGGGATCAGACCAGCTCGCCGCTAAAGGACCTCCACTGCCGGAG
GTGTCGCACCCAGTTCTCGCGACGCAGCAAACTGCACATCCACCAGAAGCTGCGCTGTGGCCAGGACTTC
TCCGTGGACAGCATGCACGCGGACATCGTGGAGATCTACGAGCAGTGCCTGCCCATCTCGAGAAGCGTCT
TCCAGCACGCCTGCTACGGCATCACCAAGCCCAAGACCATGATGCGGAAGGGTCAGTTTGTGCCCATCGA
GTGCGACTGGCGCAGCGAGAGCTCCGTGAAGGTGCAGCACGGCCCGTGTGTCGTCATCAGCAACGCCCAG
CACAATAGTCCTTGTAAATTTTAT
