>Addgene plasmid #34299 | KHBD00145 | addgene partial sequence | sequence record 41968 | M13-Rev 5'-CAGGAAACAGCTATGACC-3'
TTATTTTGACTGATAGTGACCTGTTCGTTGCAACAAATTGATAAGCAATGCTTTCTTATAATGCCAACTT
TGTACAAGAAAGTTGGCAAATAAAATTTACAAGGACTATTGTGCTGGGCGTTGCTGATGACGACACACGG
GCCGTGCTGCACCTTCACGGAGCTCTCGCTGCGCCAGTCGCACTCGATGGGCACAAACTGACCCTTCCGC
ATCATGGTCTTGGGCTTGGTGATGCCGTAGCAGGCGTGCTGGAAGACGCTTCTCGAGATGGGCAGGCACT
GCTCGTAGATCTCCACGATGTCCGCGTGCATGCTGTCCACGGAGAAGTCCTGGCCACAGCGCAGCTTCTG
GTGGATGTGCAGTTTGCTGCGTCGCGAGAACTGGGTGCGACACCTCCGGCAGTGGAGGTCCTTTAGCGGC
GAGCTGGTCTGATCCCTTTCGATGGAATTGACGGGGGTGGAGAGCTCGTGGAGCCGCTGGAATTGGCCCA
TGATATTGTTCAGGATGAGGAAGTTCTTGTTGGGCAGCTGCTGGAGGGTTTCGCTGATATGATAGGGCAC
CACATACAGCTCCTTGGTGGTCTTGCACTGCTGCAGTCCGTAGAGATTGACGCGCATGTTGGGCGGGAAG
TAGCCGTTGCACTCGCGGAAGTGCTTCAGGTAGGCGGAGCGCAGACTGGCAAGCTCTGCCTCGCTGGTGG
AGCAGCCGGTAGTGGCGGTCAGGCCCTCCT
