[The description below was written by a language model from this plasmid's Addgene catalogue record.]
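Description:
KHBD00145 is a Gateway entry-type clone built in the pDONR221 donor vector backbone (Invitrogen), carrying the open reading frame of the Drosophila melanogaster gene CG4216, also known as terminus (term). The insert is recorded as 1284 bp in a backbone of about 2.5 kb once the donor cassette has been replaced. The plasmid is propagated in E. coli as a high-copy construct under kanamycin selection. Because the ORF was introduced by Gateway cloning into a donor vector, it is expected to be flanked by attL recombination sites, which allow it to be moved by an LR reaction into any compatible destination vector. M13 forward and reverse primer sites flanking the insert are listed for sequence verification. No feature table is supplied with the record, so the exact positions of these elements cannot be confirmed here.

The plasmid itself has no recorded promoter for expressing the insert, and none would be expected in a donor backbone; it serves as a shuttle source of the coding sequence rather than an expression construct. The depositor notes that ORFs in this collection were cloned open-ended, without a stop codon, which allows in-frame C-terminal fusions to tags or domains supplied by the destination vector, as well as N-terminal fusions. The clone belongs to a collection of Drosophila ORFs associated with work on automated screening of protein–DNA interactions at fly regulatory elements, so its typical use is transfer of the term coding sequence into destination vectors for such interaction assays or for other fusion-protein expression applications.
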