Addgene plasmid #34299: KHBD00145
Depositing lab: Bart Deplancke. Depositing organization: Swiss Federal Institute of Technology (EPFL). Publication: Automated protein-DNA interaction screening of Drosophila regulatory elements. Korneel Hens, Jean-Daniel Feuz, Alina Isakova, Antonina Lagovitina, Andreas Massouras, Julien Bryois, Patrick Callaerts, Susan E. Celniker, Bart Deplancke. Nat Methods. 2011 Oct 30;8(12):1065-70. 10.1038/nmeth.1763 PubMed 22037703.
Backbone
  Vector backbone: pDONR221
  Backbone manufacturer: Invitrogen
  Backbone size w/o insert (bp): 2536
  Vector type: Gateway Donor Vector
Growth in bacteria
  Bacterial resistance: Kanamycin, 50 μg/mL
  Growth temperature: 37°C
  Growth strain: DH5alpha
  Copy number: High Copy
Gene/Insert
  Gene/Insert name: CG4216 (alt names: FBgn0003683; term; terminus)
  Species: D. melanogaster (fly)
  Insert size (bp): 1284
  Entrez Gene: term (a.k.a. Dmel_CG4216, Bsg75C, CG4216, Dmel\CG4216, Term, ter)
  Cloning method: Gateway Cloning
  Sequencing primers: 5′ M13F; 3′ M13R
Terms and licenses: Academic/Nonprofit Terms; Industry Terms: Not Available to Industry
Depositor comments: Please note that the ORFs in this collection were cloned open-ended (without a stop codon).
How to cite: KHBD00145 was a gift from Bart Deplancke (Addgene plasmid # 34299 ; http://n2t.net/addgene:34299 ; RRID:Addgene_34299)
